Addgene plasmid #100987: RP51A-No5'ss-NoBS-NoPseudoBS
Purpose: RP51A with T7 promoter in HindIII/EcoRI sites of pUC18. No 5'ss, No BS, No pseudo BS
Depositing lab: Aaron Hoskins. Depositing organization: University of Wisconsin, Madison. Publication: Dynamics and consequences of spliceosome E complex formation. Larson JD, Hoskins AA. Elife. 2017 Aug 22;6. pii: 27592. doi: 10.7554/eLife.27592. PubMed 28829039.
Backbone
  Vector backbone: pUC18
  Vector type: Bacterial Expression, Yeast Expression
Growth in bacteria
  Bacterial resistance: Ampicillin, 100 μg/mL
  Growth temperature: 37°C
  Growth strain: DH5alpha
  Copy number: Unknown
Gene/Insert
  Gene/Insert name: RP51A
  Species: S. cerevisiae (budding yeast)
  Mutation: 5'ss mut to C/ATACCT BS mut to GTTAGTG, pseudo BS mutated to GTTTGTG
  Entrez Gene: RPS17A (a.k.a. YML024W, RP51A, RPL51A)
  Cloning method: Restriction Enzyme; 5′ cloning site HindIII (unknown if destroyed); 3′ cloning site EcoRI (unknown if destroyed)
  Sequencing primers: 5′ M13 forward; 3′ M13 reverse
Terms and licenses: Academic/Nonprofit Terms; Industry Terms: Not Available to Industry
How to cite: RP51A-No5'ss-NoBS-NoPseudoBS was a gift from Aaron Hoskins (Addgene plasmid # 100987 ; http://n2t.net/addgene:100987 ; RRID:Addgene_100987)
