[The description below was written by a language model from this plasmid's Addgene catalogue record and pLannotate feature annotations shown in this document.]
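Description:
RP51A-No5'ss-NoBS-NoPseudoBS is a small (about 3.05 kb) pUC18-based plasmid carrying a mutated version of the Saccharomyces cerevisiae RP51A (RPS17A) gene placed behind a bacteriophage T7 promoter, cloned between the HindIII and EcoRI sites of the polylinker. It is propagated in E. coli through the high-copy ColE1/pUC origin and selected with ampicillin via the β-lactamase gene and its native promoter. The remaining annotated elements are pUC18 remnants: the lac promoter, operator and CAP site, a lacZα fragment interrupted by the insert, and short fragments of lacI, rop and bom. Although catalogued as a bacterial and yeast expression vector, the feature tables show no yeast origin, yeast marker or yeast promoter.

The insert runs in the opposite orientation to the lac promoter, so its transcription depends on the T7 promoter, an arrangement suited to making RNA by in vitro run-off transcription. RP51A contains an intron, and here all three recorded splicing signals have been altered: the 5' splice site, the branch site, and a "pseudo" branch site. The automated annotation labels part of the insert as an archaeal rps17e coding sequence; this is a homology hit to the conserved ribosomal protein S17 coding region rather than evidence of archaeal sequence. The associated publication concerns the dynamics of spliceosome E complex formation, so the construct most plausibly serves as a template for a negative-control pre-mRNA lacking the sequences recognised in early spliceosome assembly, though the record does not describe the specific experiments. The depositor and sequencing-derived records differ by one nucleotide in length and give the same feature layout.
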