Features (pLannotate 1.2.2; 12 found; start..end, strand, type, name):
    137..236     +  misc_feature   bom (fragment): basis of mobility region from pBR322
    242..396     -  CDS            lacZα (fragment): LacZα fragment of β-galactosidase; lacZ fragment
    420..438     +  promoter       T7 promoter: promoter for bacteriophage T7 RNA polymerase
    619..804     +  CDS            rps17e: RS17E_METTH - Experimental evidence at protein level: Swiss-Prot protein existence level 1. From Methanothermobacter thermautotrophicus (strain ATCC 29096 / DSM 1053 / JCM 10044 / NBRC 100330 / Delta H) (Methanobacterium thermoautotrophicum).
    849..865     -  protein_bind   lac operator: The lac repressor binds to the lac operator to inhibit transcription in E. coli. This inhibition can be relieved by adding lactose or isopropyl-β-D-thiogalactopyranoside (IPTG). lac repressor encoded by lacI
    873..903     -  promoter       lac promoter: promoter for the E. coli lac operon
    918..939     -  protein_bind   CAP binding site: CAP binding activates transcription in the presence of cAMP. E. coli catabolite activator protein
    952..1044    -  CDS            lacI (fragment): lac repressor; lacI; The lac repressor binds to the lac operator to inhibit transcription in E. coli. This inhibition can be relieved by adding lactose or isopropyl-β-D-thiogalactopyranoside (IPTG).
   1227..1815    -  rep_origin     ori: high-copy-number ColE1/pMB1/pBR322/pUC origin of replication
   1986..2846    -  CDS            AmpR: β-lactamase; bla; confers resistance to ampicillin, carbenicillin, and related antibiotics
   2847..2951    -  promoter       AmpR promoter: bla
   3046..35      +  CDS            rop (fragment) (across the origin): Rop protein, which maintains plasmids at low copy number; rop
>Addgene plasmid #100987 | RP51A-No5'ss-NoBS-NoPseudoBS | depositor full sequence | sequence record 190201 | RP51A-No5'ss-NoBS-NoPseudoBS sequence 3046 bps
TCGCGCGTTTCGGTGATGACGGTGAAAACCTCTGACACATGCAGCTCCCGGAGACGGTCACAGCTTGTCT
GTAAGCGGATGCCGGGAGCAGACAAGCCCGTCAGGGCGCGTCAGCGGGTGTTGGCGGGTGTCGGGGCTGG
CTTAACTATGCGGCATCAGAGCAGATTGTACTGAGAGTGCACCATATGCGGTGTGAAATACCGCACAGAT
GCGTAAGGAGAAAATACCGCATCAGGCGCCATTCGCCATTCAGGCTGCGCAACTGTTGGGAAGGGCGATC
GGTGCGGGCCTCTTCGCTATTACGCCAGCTGGCGAAAGGGGGATGTGCTGCAAGGCGATTAAGTTGGGTA
ACGCCAGGGTTTTCCCAGTCACGACGTTGTAAAACGACGGCCAGTGCCAAGCTTGATTACGCCAAGCTCT
AATACGACTCACTATAGGGGAAAGCTAGCTTGGGATCTCGAGACTAGCAATAACAAAATCATACCTTTAA
TATGGACTAAAGGAGGCTTTTAAGGACACGTAATATTGAGTCGACCGTGTTTTTGATATCAGTAGTTAGT
GAAGTTGAATTGCATTGTTTGTGTTTTTATTTTGTATTGCTTTTCGTCATTTTAATAGGGTAGAGTTAGA
ACCAAGACCGTCAAGCGTGCTTCTAAGGCTTTGATTGAACGTTACTATCCAAAGTTGACTTTGGATTTCC
AAACCAACAAGAGACTTTGTGATGAAATCGCCACTATCCAATCCAAGAGATTGAGAAACAAGATTGCTGG
TTACACCACCCATTTGATGAAGAGAATCCAAAAGGGTCGGAATTCGTAATCATGGTCATAGCTGTTTCCT
GTGTGAAATTGTTATCCGCTCACAATTCCACACAACATACGAGCCGGAAGCATAAAGTGTAAAGCCTGGG
GTGCCTAATGAGTGAGCTAACTCACATTAATTGCGTTGCGCTCACTGCCCGCTTTCCAGTCGGGAAACCT
GTCGTGCCAGCTGCATTAATGAATCGGCCAACGCGCGGGGAGAGGCGGTTTGCGTATTGGGCGCTCTTCC
GCTTCCTCGCTCACTGACTCGCTGCGCTCGGTCGTTCGGCTGCGGCGAGCGGTATCAGCTCACTCAAAGG
CGGTAATACGGTTATCCACAGAATCAGGGGATAACGCAGGAAAGAACATGTGAGCAAAAGGCCAGCAAAA
GGCCAGGAACCGTAAAAAGGCCGCGTTGCTGGCGTTTTTCCATAGGCTCCGCCCCCCTGACGAGCATCAC
AAAAATCGACGCTCAAGTCAGAGGTGGCGAAACCCGACAGGACTATAAAGATACCAGGCGTTTCCCCCTG
GAAGCTCCCTCGTGCGCTCTCCTGTTCCGACCCTGCCGCTTACCGGATACCTGTCCGCCTTTCTCCCTTC
GGGAAGCGTGGCGCTTTCTCATAGCTCACGCTGTAGGTATCTCAGTTCGGTGTAGGTCGTTCGCTCCAAG
CTGGGCTGTGTGCACGAACCCCCCGTTCAGCCCGACCGCTGCGCCTTATCCGGTAACTATCGTCTTGAGT
CCAACCCGGTAAGACACGACTTATCGCCACTGGCAGCAGCCACTGGTAACAGGATTAGCAGAGCGAGGTA
TGTAGGCGGTGCTACAGAGTTCTTGAAGTGGTGGCCTAACTACGGCTACACTAGAAGGACAGTATTTGGT
ATCTGCGCTCTGCTGAAGCCAGTTACCTTCGGAAAAAGAGTTGGTAGCTCTTGATCCGGCAAACAAACCA
CCGCTGGTAGCGGTGGTTTTTTTGTTTGCAAGCAGCAGATTACGCGCAGAAAAAAAGGATCTCAAGAAGA
TCCTTTGATCTTTTCTACGGGGTCTGACGCTCAGTGGAACGAAAACTCACGTTAAGGGATTTTGGTCATG
AGATTATCAAAAAGGATCTTCACCTAGATCCTTTTAAATTAAAAATGAAGTTTTAAATCAATCTAAAGTA
TATATGAGTAAACTTGGTCTGACAGTTACCAATGCTTAATCAGTGAGGCACCTATCTCAGCGATCTGTCT
ATTTCGTTCATCCATAGTTGCCTGACTCCCCGTCGTGTAGATAACTACGATACGGGAGGGCTTACCATCT
GGCCCCAGTGCTGCAATGATACCGCGAGACCCACGCTCACCGGCTCCAGATTTATCAGCAATAAACCAGC
CAGCCGGAAGGGCCGAGCGCAGAAGTGGTCCTGCAACTTTATCCGCCTCCATCCAGTCTATTAATTGTTG
CCGGGAAGCTAGAGTAAGTAGTTCGCCAGTTAATAGTTTGCGCAACGTTGTTGCCATTGCTACAGGCATC
GTGGTGTCACGCTCGTCGTTTGGTATGGCTTCATTCAGCTCCGGTTCCCAACGATCAAGGCGAGTTACAT
GATCCCCCATGTTGTGCAAAAAAGCGGTTAGCTCCTTCGGTCCTCCGATCGTTGTCAGAAGTAAGTTGGC
CGCAGTGTTATCACTCATGGTTATGGCAGCACTGCATAATTCTCTTACTGTCATGCCATCCGTAAGATGC
TTTTCTGTGACTGGTGAGTACTCAACCAAGTCATTCTGAGAATAGTGTATGCGGCGACCGAGTTGCTCTT
GCCCGGCGTCAATACGGGATAATACCGCGCCACATAGCAGAACTTTAAAAGTGCTCATCATTGGAAAACG
TTCTTCGGGGCGAAAACTCTCAAGGATCTTACCGCTGTTGAGATCCAGTTCGATGTAACCCACTCGTGCA
CCCAACTGATCTTCAGCATCTTTTACTTTCACCAGCGTTTCTGGGTGAGCAAAAACAGGAAGGCAAAATG
CCGCAAAAAAGGGAATAAGGGCGACACGGAAATGTTGAATACTCATACTCTTCCTTTTTCAATATTATTG
AAGCATTTATCAGGGTTATTGTCTCATGAGCGGATACATATTTGAATGTATTTAGAAAAATAAACAAATA
GGGGTTCCGCGCACATTTCCCCGAAAAGTGCCACCTGACGTCTAAGAAACCATTATTATCATGACATTAA
CCTATAAAAATAGGCGTATCACGAGGCCCTTTCGTC
