Features (pLannotate 1.2.2; 12 found; start..end, strand, type, name):
      1..36      +  CDS            rop (fragment): Rop protein, which maintains plasmids at low copy number; rop
    138..237     +  misc_feature   bom (fragment): basis of mobility region from pBR322
    243..397     -  CDS            lacZα (fragment): LacZα fragment of β-galactosidase; lacZ fragment
    421..439     +  promoter       T7 promoter: promoter for bacteriophage T7 RNA polymerase
    620..805     +  CDS            rps17e: RS17E_METTH - Experimental evidence at protein level: Swiss-Prot protein existence level 1. From Methanothermobacter thermautotrophicus (strain ATCC 29096 / DSM 1053 / JCM 10044 / NBRC 100330 / Delta H) (Methanobacterium thermoautotrophicum).
    849..865     -  protein_bind   lac operator: The lac repressor binds to the lac operator to inhibit transcription in E. coli. This inhibition can be relieved by adding lactose or isopropyl-β-D-thiogalactopyranoside (IPTG). lac repressor encoded by lacI
    873..903     -  promoter       lac promoter: promoter for the E. coli lac operon
    918..939     -  protein_bind   CAP binding site: CAP binding activates transcription in the presence of cAMP. E. coli catabolite activator protein
    952..1044    -  CDS            lacI (fragment): lac repressor; lacI; The lac repressor binds to the lac operator to inhibit transcription in E. coli. This inhibition can be relieved by adding lactose or isopropyl-β-D-thiogalactopyranoside (IPTG).
   1227..1815    -  rep_origin     ori: high-copy-number ColE1/pMB1/pBR322/pUC origin of replication
   1986..2846    -  CDS            AmpR: β-lactamase; bla; confers resistance to ampicillin, carbenicillin, and related antibiotics
   2847..2951    -  promoter       AmpR promoter: bla
>Addgene plasmid #100987 | RP51A-No5'ss-NoBS-NoPseudoBS | addgene full sequence | sequence record 194320 | Addgene NGS Result
CTCGCGCGTTTCGGTGATGACGGTGAAAACCTCTGACACATGCAGCTCCCGGAGACGGTCACAGCTTGTC
TGTAAGCGGATGCCGGGAGCAGACAAGCCCGTCAGGGCGCGTCAGCGGGTGTTGGCGGGTGTCGGGGCTG
GCTTAACTATGCGGCATCAGAGCAGATTGTACTGAGAGTGCACCATATGCGGTGTGAAATACCGCACAGA
TGCGTAAGGAGAAAATACCGCATCAGGCGCCATTCGCCATTCAGGCTGCGCAACTGTTGGGAAGGGCGAT
CGGTGCGGGCCTCTTCGCTATTACGCCAGCTGGCGAAAGGGGGATGTGCTGCAAGGCGATTAAGTTGGGT
AACGCCAGGGTTTTCCCAGTCACGACGTTGTAAAACGACGGCCAGTGCCAAGCTTGATTACGCCAAGCTC
TAATACGACTCACTATAGGGGAAAGCTAGCTTGGGATCTCGAGACTAGCAATAACAAAATCATACCTTTA
ATATGGACTAAAGGAGGCTTTTAAGGACACGTAATATTGAGTCGACCGTGTTTTTGATATCAGTAGTTAG
TGAAGTTGAATTGCATTGTTTGTGTTTTTATTTTGTATTGCTTTTCGTCATTTTAATAGGGTAGAGTTAG
AACCAAGACCGTCAAGCGTGCTTCTAAGGCTTTGATTGAACGTTACTATCCAAAGTTGACTTTGGATTTC
CAAACCAACAAGAGACTTTGTGATGAAATCGCCACTATCCAATCCAAGAGATTGAGAAACAAGATTGCTG
GTTACACCACCCATTTGATGAAGAGAATCCAAAAGGGTCGGAATTCGTAATCATGTCATAGCTGTTTCCT
GTGTGAAATTGTTATCCGCTCACAATTCCACACAACATACGAGCCGGAAGCATAAAGTGTAAAGCCTGGG
GTGCCTAATGAGTGAGCTAACTCACATTAATTGCGTTGCGCTCACTGCCCGCTTTCCAGTCGGGAAACCT
GTCGTGCCAGCTGCATTAATGAATCGGCCAACGCGCGGGGAGAGGCGGTTTGCGTATTGGGCGCTCTTCC
GCTTCCTCGCTCACTGACTCGCTGCGCTCGGTCGTTCGGCTGCGGCGAGCGGTATCAGCTCACTCAAAGG
CGGTAATACGGTTATCCACAGAATCAGGGGATAACGCAGGAAAGAACATGTGAGCAAAAGGCCAGCAAAA
GGCCAGGAACCGTAAAAAGGCCGCGTTGCTGGCGTTTTTCCATAGGCTCCGCCCCCCTGACGAGCATCAC
AAAAATCGACGCTCAAGTCAGAGGTGGCGAAACCCGACAGGACTATAAAGATACCAGGCGTTTCCCCCTG
GAAGCTCCCTCGTGCGCTCTCCTGTTCCGACCCTGCCGCTTACCGGATACCTGTCCGCCTTTCTCCCTTC
GGGAAGCGTGGCGCTTTCTCATAGCTCACGCTGTAGGTATCTCAGTTCGGTGTAGGTCGTTCGCTCCAAG
CTGGGCTGTGTGCACGAACCCCCCGTTCAGCCCGACCGCTGCGCCTTATCCGGTAACTATCGTCTTGAGT
CCAACCCGGTAAGACACGACTTATCGCCACTGGCAGCAGCCACTGGTAACAGGATTAGCAGAGCGAGGTA
TGTAGGCGGTGCTACAGAGTTCTTGAAGTGGTGGCCTAACTACGGCTACACTAGAAGAACAGTATTTGGT
ATCTGCGCTCTGCTGAAGCCAGTTACCTTCGGAAAAAGAGTTGGTAGCTCTTGATCCGGCAAACAAACCA
CCGCTGGTAGCGGTGGTTTTTTTGTTTGCAAGCAGCAGATTACGCGCAGAAAAAAAGGATCTCAAGAAGA
TCCTTTGATCTTTTCTACGGGGTCTGACGCTCAGTGGAACGAAAACTCACGTTAAGGGATTTTGGTCATG
AGATTATCAAAAAGGATCTTCACCTAGATCCTTTTAAATTAAAAATGAAGTTTTAAATCAATCTAAAGTA
TATATGAGTAAACTTGGTCTGACAGTTACCAATGCTTAATCAGTGAGGCACCTATCTCAGCGATCTGTCT
ATTTCGTTCATCCATAGTTGCCTGACTCCCCGTCGTGTAGATAACTACGATACGGGAGGGCTTACCATCT
GGCCCCAGTGCTGCAATGATACCGCGAGACCCACGCTCACCGGCTCCAGATTTATCAGCAATAAACCAGC
CAGCCGGAAGGGCCGAGCGCAGAAGTGGTCCTGCAACTTTATCCGCCTCCATCCAGTCTATTAATTGTTG
CCGGGAAGCTAGAGTAAGTAGTTCGCCAGTTAATAGTTTGCGCAACGTTGTTGCCATTGCTACAGGCATC
GTGGTGTCACGCTCGTCGTTTGGTATGGCTTCATTCAGCTCCGGTTCCCAACGATCAAGGCGAGTTACAT
GATCCCCCATGTTGTGCAAAAAAGCGGTTAGCTCCTTCGGTCCTCCGATCGTTGTCAGAAGTAAGTTGGC
CGCAGTGTTATCACTCATGGTTATGGCAGCACTGCATAATTCTCTTACTGTCATGCCATCCGTAAGATGC
TTTTCTGTGACTGGTGAGTACTCAACCAAGTCATTCTGAGAATAGTGTATGCGGCGACCGAGTTGCTCTT
GCCCGGCGTCAATACGGGATAATACCGCGCCACATAGCAGAACTTTAAAAGTGCTCATCATTGGAAAACG
TTCTTCGGGGCGAAAACTCTCAAGGATCTTACCGCTGTTGAGATCCAGTTCGATGTAACCCACTCGTGCA
CCCAACTGATCTTCAGCATCTTTTACTTTCACCAGCGTTTCTGGGTGAGCAAAAACAGGAAGGCAAAATG
CCGCAAAAAAGGGAATAAGGGCGACACGGAAATGTTGAATACTCATACTCTTCCTTTTTCAATATTATTG
AAGCATTTATCAGGGTTATTGTCTCATGAGCGGATACATATTTGAATGTATTTAGAAAAATAAACAAATA
GGGGTTCCGCGCACATTTCCCCGAAAAGTGCCACCTGACGTCTAAGAAACCATTATTATCATGACATTAA
CCTATAAAAATAGGCGTATCACGAGGCCCTTTCGT
